>Addgene plasmid #25363 | 2XMyc-LRRK2-R1441C | addgene full sequence | sequence record 345491 | Addgene NGS Result
CGTTACATAACTTACGGTAAATGGCCCGCCTGGCTGACCGCCCAACGACCCCCGCCCATTGACGTCAATA
ATGACGTATGTTCCCATAGTAACGCCAATAGGGACTTTCCATTGACGTCAATGGGTGGAGTATTTACGGT
AAACTGCCCACTTGGCAGTACATCAAGTGTATCATATGCCAAGTACGCCCCCTATTGACGTCAATGACGG
TAAATGGCCCGCCTGGCATTATGCCCAGTACATGACCTTATGGGACTTTCCTACTTGGCAGTACATCTAC
GTATTAGTCATCGCTATTACCATGGTGATGCGGTTTTGGCAGTACATCAATGGGCGTGGATAGCGGTTTG
ACTCACGGGGATTTCCAAGTCTCCACCCCATTGACGTCAATGGGAGTTTGTTTTGGCACCAAAATCAACG
GGACTTTCCAAAATGTCGTAACAACTCCGCCCCATTGACGCAAATGGGCGGTAGGCGTGTACGGTGGGAG
GTCTATATAAGCAGAGCTGGTTTAGTGAACCGTCAGATCCGCTAGCGATTACGCCAAGCTCGAAATTAAC
CCTCACTAAAGGGAACAAAAGCTGGAGCTCCACCGCGGTGGCGGCCGCCATGGAGCAGAAACTCATCTCT
GAAGAGGATCTGAGCCCGGGCGGATCCGAGCAGAAACTCATCTCTGAAGAGGATCTGCTGCAGGAATTCG
ATATCACAAGTTTGTACAAAAAAGCAGGCTCCGAATTCGCCCTTATGGCTAGTGGCAGCTGTCAGGGGTG
CGAAGAGGACGAGGAAACTCTGAAGAAGTTGATAGTCAGGCTGAACAATGTCCAGGAAGGAAAACAGATA
GAAACGCTGGTCCAAATCCTGGAGGATCTGCTGGTGTTCACGTACTCCGAGCACGCCTCCAAGTTATTTC
AAGGCAAAAATATCCATGTGCCTCTGTTGATCGTCTTGGACTCCTATATGAGAGTCGCGAGTGTGCAGCA
GGTGGGTTGGTCACTTCTGTGCAAATTAATAGAAGTCTGTCCAGGTACAATGCAAAGCTTAATGGGACCC
CAGGATGTTGGAAATGATTGGGAAGTCCTTGGTGTTCACCAATTGATTCTTAAAATGCTAACAGTTCATA
ATGCCAGTGTAAACTTGTCAGTGATTGGACTGAAGACCTTAGATCTCCTCCTAACTTCAGGTAAAATCAC
CTTGCTGATATTGGATGAAGAAAGTGATATTTTCATGTTAATTTTTGATGCCATGCACTCATTTCCAGCC
AATGATGAAGTCCAGAAACTTGGATGCAAAGCTTTACATGTGCTGTTTGAGAGAGTCTCAGAGGAGCAAC
TGACTGAATTTGTTGAGAACAAAGATTATATGATATTGTTAAGTGCGTTAACAAATTTTAAAGATGAAGA
GGAAATTGTGCTTCATGTGCTGCATTGTTTACATTCCCTAGCGATTCCTTGCAATAATGTGGAAGTCCTC
ATGAGTGGCAATGTCAGGTGTTATAATATTGTGGTGGAAGCTATGAAAGCATTCCCTATGAGTGAAAGAA
TTCAAGAAGTGAGTTGCTGTTTGCTCCATAGGCTTACATTAGGTAATTTTTTCAATATCCTGGTATTAAA
CGAAGTCCATGAGTTTGTGGTGAAAGCTGTGCAGCAGTACCCAGAGAATGCAGCATTGCAGATCTCAGCG
CTCAGCTGTTTGGCCCTCCTCACTGAGACTATTTTCTTAAATCAAGATTTAGAGGAAAAGAATGAGAATC
AAGAGAATGATGATGAGGGGGAAGAAGATAAATTGTTTTGGCTGGAAGCCTGTTACAAAGCATTAACGTG
GCATAGAAAGAACAAGCACGTGCAGGAGGCCGCATGCTGGGCACTAAATAATCTCCTTATGTACCAAAAC
AGTTTACATGAGAAGATTGGAGATGAAGATGGCCATTTCCCAGCTCATAGGGAAGTGATGCTCTCCATGC
TGATGCATTCTTCATCAAAGGAAGTTTTCCAGGCATCTGCGAATGCATTGTCAACTCTCTTAGAACAAAA
TGTTAATTTCAGAAAAATACTGTTATCAAAAGGAATACACCTGAATGTTTTGGAGTTAATGCAGAAGCAT
ATACATTCTCCCGAAGTGGCTGAAAGTGGCTGTAAAATGCTAAATCATCTTTTTGAAGGAAGCAACACTT
CCCTGGATATAATGGCAGCAGTGGTCCCCAAAATACTAACAGTTATGAAACGTCATGAGACATCATTACC
AGTGCAGCTGGAGGCGCTTCGAGCTATTTTACATTTTATAGTGCCTGGCATGCCAGAAGAATCCAGGGAG
GATACAGAATTTCATCATAAGCTAAATATGGTTAAAAAACAGTGTTTCAAGAATGATATTCACAAACTGG
TCCTAGCAGCTTTGAACAGGTTCATTGGAAATCCTGGGATTCAGAAATGTGGATTAAAAGTAATTTCTTC
TATTGTACATTTTCCTGATGCATTAGAGATGTTATCCCTGGAAGGTGCTATGGATTCAGTGCTTCACACA
CTGCAGATGTATCCAGATGACCAAGAAATTCAGTGTCTGGGTTTAAGTCTTATAGGATACTTGATTACAA
AGAAGAATGTGTTCATAGGAACTGGACATCTGCTGGCAAAAATTCTGGTTTCCAGCTTATACCGATTTAA
GGATGTTGCTGAAATACAGACTAAAGGATTTCAGACAATCTTAGCAATCCTCAAATTGTCAGCATCTTTT
TCTAAGCTGCTGGTGCATCATTCATTTGACTTAGTAATATTCCATCAAATGTCTTCCAATATCATGGAAC
AAAAGGATCAACAGTTTCTAAACCTCTGTTGCAAGTGTTTTGCAAAAGTAGCTATGGATGATTACTTAAA
AAATGTGATGCTAGAGAGAGCGTGTGATCAGAATAACAGCATCATGGTTGAATGCTTGCTTCTATTGGGA
GCAGATGCCAATCAAGCAAAGGAGGGATCTTCTTTAATTTGTCAGGTATGTGAGAAAGAGAGCAGTCCCA
AATTGGTGGAACTCTTACTGAATAGTGGATCTCGTGAACAAGATGTACGAAAAGCGTTGACGATAAGCAT
TGGGAAAGGTGACAGCCAGATCATCAGCTTGCTCTTAAGGAGGCTGGCCCTGGATGTTGCCAACAATAGC
ATTTGCCTTGGAGGATTTTGTATAGGAAAAGTTGAACCTTCTTGGCTTGGTCCTTTATTTCCAGATAAGA
CTTCTAATTTAAGGAAACAAACAAATATAGCATCTACACTAGCAAGAATGGTGATCAGATATCAGATGAA
AAGTGCTGTGGAAGAAGGAACAGCCTCAGGCAGCGATGGAAATTTTTCTGAAGATGTGCTGTCTAAATTT
GATGAATGGACCTTTATTCCTGACTCTTCTATGGACAGTGTGTTTGCTCAAAGTGATGACCTGGATAGTG
AAGGAAGTGAAGGCTCATTTCTTGTGAAAAAGAAATCTAATTCAATTAGTGTAGGAGAATTTTACCGAGA
TGCCGTATTACAGCGTTGCTCACCAAATTTGCAAAGACATTCCAATTCCTTGGGGCCCATTTTTGATCAT
GAAGATTTACTGAAGCGAAAAAGAAAAATATTATCTTCAGATGATTCACTCAGGTCATCAAAACTTCAAT
CCCATATGAGGCATTCAGACAGCATTTCTTCTCTGGCTTCTGAGAGAGAATATATTACATCACTAGACCT
TTCAGCAAATGAACTAAGAGATATTGATGCCCTAAGCCAGAAATGCTGTATAAGTGTTCATTTGGAGCAT
CTTGAAAAGCTGGAGCTTCACCAGAATGCACTCACGAGCTTTCCACAACAGCTATGTGAAACTCTGAAGA
GTTTGACACATTTGGACTTGCACAGTAATAAATTTACATCATTTCCTTCTTATTTGTTGAAAATGAGTTG
TATTGCTAATCTTGATGTCTCTCGAAATGACATTGGACCCTCAGTGGTTTTAGATCCTACAGTGAAATGT
CCAACTCTGAAACAGTTTAACCTGTCATATAACCAGCTGTCTTTTGTACCTGAGAACCTCACTGATGTGG
TAGAGAAACTGGAGCAGCTCATTTTAGAAGGAAATAAAATATCAGGGATATGCTCCCCCTTGAGACTGAA
GGAACTGAAGATTTTAAACCTTAGTAAGAACCACATTTCATCCCTATCAGAGAACTTTCTTGAGGCTTGT
CCTAAAGTGGAGAGTTTCAGTGCCAGAATGAATTTTCTTGCTGCTATGCCTTTCTTGCCTCCTTCTATGA
CAATCCTAAAATTATCTCAGAACAAATTTTCCTGTATTCCAGAAGCAATTTTAAATCTTCCACACTTGCG
GTCTTTAGATATGAGCAGCAATGATATTCAGTACCTACCAGGTCCCGCACACTGGAAATCTTTGAACTTA
AGGGAACTCTTATTTAGCCATAATCAGATCAGCATCTTGGACTTGAGTGAAAAAGCATATTTATGGTCTA
GAGTAGAGAAACTGCATCTTTCTCACAATAAACTGAAAGAGATTCCTCCTGAGATTGGCTGTCTTGAAAA
TCTGACATCTCTGGATGTCAGTTACAACTTGGAACTAAGATCCTTTCCCAATGAAATGGGGAAATTAAGC
AAAATATGGGATCTTCCTTTGGATGAACTGCATCTTAACTTTGATTTTAAACATATAGGATGTAAAGCCA
AAGACATCATAAGGTTTCTTCAACAGCGATTAAAAAAGGCTGTGCCTTATAACCGAATGAAACTTATGAT
TGTGGGAAATACTGGGAGTGGTAAAACCACCTTATTGCAGCAATTAATGAAAACCAAGAAATCAGATCTT
GGAATGCAAAGTGCCACAGTTGGCATAGATGTGAAAGACTGGCCTATCCAAATAAGAGACAAAAGAAAGA
GAGATCTCGTCCTAAATGTGTGGGATTTTGCAGGTCGTGAGGAATTCTATAGTACTCATCCCCATTTTAT
GACGCAGCGAGCATTGTACCTTGCTGTCTATGACCTCAGCAAGGGACAGGCTGAAGTTGATGCCATGAAG
CCTTGGCTCTTCAATATAAAGGCTTGCGCTTCTTCTTCCCCTGTGATTCTCGTTGGCACACATTTGGATG
TTTCTGATGAGAAGCAACGCAAAGCCTGCATGAGTAAAATCACCAAGGAACTCCTGAATAAGCGAGGGTT
CCCTGCCATACGAGATTACCACTTTGTGAATGCCACCGAGGAATCTGATGCTTTGGCAAAACTTCGGAAA
ACCATCATAAACGAGAGCCTTAATTTCAAGATCCGAGATCAGCTTGTTGTTGGACAGCTGATTCCAGACT
GCTATGTAGAACTTGAAAAAATCATTTTATCGGAGCGTAAAAATGTGCCAATTGAATTTCCCGTAATTGA
CCGGAAACGATTATTACAACTAGTGAGAGAAAATCAGCTGCAGTTAGATGAAAATGAGCTTCCTCACGCA
GTTCACTTTCTAAATGAATCAGGAGTCCTTCTTCATTTTCAAGACCCAGCACTGCAGTTAAGTGACTTGT
ACTTTGTGGAACCCAAGTGGCTTTGTAAAATCATGGCACAGATTTTGACAGTGAAAGTGGAAGGTTGTCC
AAAACACCCTAAGGGAATTATTTCGCGTAGAGATGTGGAAAAATTTCTTTCAAAAAAAAGGAAATTTCCA
AAGAACTACATGTCACAGTATTTTAAGCTCCTAGAAAAATTCCAGATTGCTTTGCCAATAGGAGAAGAAT
ATTTGCTGGTTCCAAGCAGTTTGTCTGACCACAGGCCTGTGATAGAGCTTCCCCATTGTGAGAACTCTGA
AATTATCATCCGACTATATGAAATGCCTTATTTTCCAATGGGATTTTGGTCAAGATTAATCAATCGATTA
CTTGAGATTTCACCTTACATGCTTTCAGGGAGAGAACGAGCACTTCGCCCAAACAGAATGTATTGGCGAC
AAGGCATTTACTTAAATTGGTCTCCTGAAGCTTATTGTCTGGTAGGATCTGAAGTCTTAGACAATCATCC
AGAGAGTTTCTTAAAAATTACAGTTCCTTCTTGTAGAAAAGGCTGTATTCTTTTGGGCCAAGTTGTGGAC
CACATTGATTCTCTCATGGAAGAATGGTTTCCTGGGTTGCTGGAGATTGATATTTGTGGTGAAGGAGAAA
CTCTGTTGAAGAAATGGGCATTATATAGTTTTAATGATGGCGAAGAACATCAAAAAATCTTACTTGATGA
CTTGATGAAGAAAGCAGAGGAAGGAGATCTCTTAGTAAATCCAGATCAACCAAGGCTCACCATTCCAATA
TCTCAGATTGCCCCTGACTTGATTTTGGCTGACCTGCCTAGAAATATTATGTTGAATAATGATGAGTTGG
AATTTGAACAAGCTCCAGAGTTTCTCCTAGGTGATGGCAGTTTTGGATCAGTTTACCGAGCAGCCTATGA
AGGAGAAGAAGTGGCTGTGAAGATTTTTAATAAACATACATCACTCAGGCTGTTAAGACAAGAGCTTGTG
GTGCTTTGCCACCTCCACCACCCCAGTTTGATATCTTTGCTGGCAGCTGGGATTCGTCCCCGGATGTTGG
TGATGGAGTTAGCCTCCAAGGGTTCCTTGGATCGCCTGCTTCAGCAGGACAAAGCCAGCCTCACTAGAAC
CCTACAGCACAGGATCGCACTCCACGTAGCTGATGGTTTGAGATACCTCCACTCAGCCATGATTATATAC
CGAGACCTGAAACCCCACAATGTGCTGCTTTTCACACTGTATCCCAATGCTGCCATCATCGCAAAGATTG
CTGACTACGGCATTGCTCAGTACTGCTGTAGAATGGGGATAAAAACATCAGAGGGCACACCAGGGTTTCG
TGCACCTGAAGTTGCCAGAGGAAATGTCATTTATAACCAACAGGCTGATGTTTATTCATTTGGTTTACTA
CTCTATGACATTTTGACAACTGGAGGTAGAATAGTAGAGGGTTTGAAGTTTCCAAATGAGTTTGATGAAT
TAGAAATACAAGGAAAATTACCTGATCCAGTTAAAGAATATGGTTGTGCCCCATGGCCTATGGTTGAGAA
ATTAATTAAACAGTGTTTGAAAGAAAATCCTCAAGAAAGGCCTACTTCTGCCCAGGTCTTTGACATTTTG
AATTCAGCTGAATTAGTCTGTCTGACGAGACGCATTTTATTACCTAAAAACGTAATTGTTGAATGCATGG
TTGCTACACATCACAACAGCAGGAATGCAAGCATTTGGCTGGGCTGTGGGCACACCGACAGAGGACAGCT
CTCATTTCTTGACTTAAATACTGAAGGATACACTTCTGAGGAAGTTGCTGATAGTAGAATATTGTGCTTA
GCCTTGGTGCATCTTCCTGTTGAAAAGGAAAGCTGGATTGTGTCTGGGACACAGTCTGGTACTCTCCTGG
TCATCAATACCGAAGATGGGAAAAAGAGACATACCCTAGAAAAGATGACTGATTCTGTCACTTGTTTGTA
TTGCAATTCCTTTTCCAAGCAAAGCAAACAAAAAAATTTTCTTTTGGTTGGAACCGCTGATGGCAAGTTA
GCAATTTTTGAAGATAAGACTGTTAAGCTTAAAGGAGCTGCTCCTTTGAAGATACTAAATATAGGAAATG
TCAGTACTCCATTGATGTGTTTGAGTGAATCCACAAATTCAACGGAAAGAAATGTAATGTGGGGAGGATG
TGGCACAAAGATTTTCTCCTTTTCTAATGATTTCACCATTCAGAAACTCATTGAGACAAGAACAAGCCAA
CTGTTTTCTTATGCAGCTTTCAGTGATTCCAACATCATAACAGTGGTGGTAGACACTGCTCTCTATATTG
CTAAGCAAAATAGCCCTGTTGTGGAAGTGTGGGATAAGAAAACTGAAAAACTCTGTGGACTAATAGACTG
CGTGCACTTTTTAAGGGAGGTAATGGTAAAAGAAAACAAGGAATCAAAACACAAAATGTCTTATTCTGGG
AGAGTGAAAACCCTCTGCCTTCAGAAGAACACTGCTCTTTGGATAGGAACTGGAGGAGGCCATATTTTAC
TCCTGGATCTTTCAACTCGTCGACTTATACGTGTAATTTACAACTTTTGTAATTCGGTCAGAGTCATGAT
GACAGCACAGCTAGGAAGCCTTAAAAATGTCATGCTGGTATTGGGCTACAACCGGAAAAATACTGAAGGT
ACACAAAAGCAGAAAGAGATACAATCTTGCTTGACCGTTTGGGACATCAATCTTCCACATGAAGTGCAAA
ATTTAGAAAAACACATTGAAGTGAGAAAAGAATTAGCTGAAAAAATGAGACGAACATCTGTTGAGTAAGA
GAGAAGGGCGAATTCGACCCAGCTTTCTTGTACAAAGTGGTGATCGGTACCTTAATTAATTAAGGTACCA
GGTAAGTGTACCCAATTCGCCCTATAGTGAGTCGTATTACAATTCACTCGATCGCCCTTCCCAACAGTTG
CGCAGCCTGAATGGCGAATGGAGATCCAATTTTTAAGTGTATAATGTGTTAAACTACTGATTCTAATTGT
TTGTGTATTTTAGATTCACAGTCCCAAGGCTCATTTCAGGCCCCTCAGTCCTCACAGTCTGTTCATGATC
ATAATCAGCCATACCACATTTGTAGAGGTTTTACTTGCTTTAAAAAACCTCCCACACCTCCCCCTGAACC
TGAAACATAAAATGAATGCAATTGTTGTTGTTAACTTGTTTATTGCAGCTTATAATGGTTACAAATAAAG
CAATAGCATCACAAATTTCACAAATAAAGCATTTTTTTCACTGCATTCTAGTTGTGGTTTGTCCAAACTC
ATCAATGTATCTTAACGCGTAAATTGTAAGCGTTAATATTTTGTTAAAATTCGCGTTAAATTTTTGTTAA
ATCAGCTCATTTTTTAACCAATAGGCCGAAATCGGCAAAATCCCTTATAAATCAAAAGAATAGACCGAGA
TAGGGT
[37 nt withheld, positions 8967-9003]
AAAGAACGTGGACTCCAACGTCAAAGG
[49 nt withheld, positions 9031-9079]
T
[91 nt withheld, positions 9081-9171]
G
[124 nt withheld, positions 9173-9296]
CAGGTGGCACTTTTCGGGGAAATGTGCGCGGAACCCCTATTTGTTTATTTTTCTAAATACATTCAAATAT
GTATCCGCTCATGAGACAATAACCCTGATAAATGCTTCAATAATATTGAAAAAGGAAGAATCCTGAGGCG
GAAAGAACCAGCTGTGGAATGTGTGTCAGTTAGGGTGTGGAAAGTCCCCAGGCTCCCCAGCAGGCAGAAG
TATGCAAAGCATGCATCTCAATTAGTCAGCAACCAGGTGTGGAAAGTCCCCAGGCTCCCCAGCAGGCAGA
AGTATGCAAAGCATGCATCTCAATTAGTCAGCAACCATAGTCCCGCCCCTAACTCCGCCCATCCCGCCCC
TAACTCCGCCCAGTTCCGCCCATTCTCCGCCCCATGGCTGACTAATTTTTTTTATTTATGCAGAGGCCGA
GGCCGCCTCGGCCTCTGAGCTATTCCAGAAGTAGTGAGGAGGCTTTTTTGGAGGCCTAGGCTTTTGCAAA
GATCGATCAAGAGACAGGATGAGGATCGTTTCGCATGATTGAACAAGATGGATTGCACGCAGGTTCTCCG
GCCGCTTGGGTGGAGAGGCTATTCGGCTATGACTGGGCACAACAGACAATCGGCTGCTCTGATGCCGCCG
TGTTCCGGCTGTCAGCGCAGGGGCGCCCGGTTCTTTTTGTCAAGACCGACCTGTCCGGTGCCCTGAATGA
ACTGCAAGACGAGGCAGCGCGGCTATCGTGGCTGGCCACGACGGGCGTTCCTTGCGCAGCTGTGCTCGAC
GTTGTCACTGAAGCGGGAAGGGACTGGCTGCTATTGGGCGAAGTGCCGGGGCAGGATCTCCTGTCATCTC
ACCTTGCTCCTGCCGAGAAAGTATCCATCATGGCTGATGCAATGCGGCGGCTGCATACGCTTGATCCGGC
TACCTGCCCATTCGACCACCAAGCGAAACATCGCATCGAGCGAGCACGTACTCGGATGGAAGCCGGTCTT
GTCGATCAGGATGATCTGGACGAAGAACATCAGGGGCTCGCGCCAGCCGAACTGTTCGCCAGGCTCAAGG
CGAGCATGCCCGACGGCGAGGATCTCGTCGTGACCCATGGCGATGCCTGCTTGCCGAATATCATGGTGGA
AAATGGCCGCTTTTCTGGATTCATCGACTGTGGCCGGCTGGGTGTGGCGGACCGCTATCAGGACATAGCG
TTGGCTACCCGTGATATTGCTGAAGAACTTGGCGGCGAATGGGCTGACCGCTTCCTCGTGCTTTACGGTA
TCGCCGCTCCCGATTCGCAGCGCATCGCCTTCTATCGCCTTCTTGACGAGTTCTTCTGAGCGGGACTCTG
GGGTTCGAAATGACCGACCAAGCGACGCCCAACCTGCCATCACGAGATTTCGATTCCACCGCCGCCTTCT
ATGAAAGGTTGGGCTTCGGAATCGTTTTCCGGGACGCCGGCTGGATGATCCTCCAGCGCGGGGATCTCAT
GCTGGAGTTCTTCGCCCACCCTAGGGGGAGGCTAACTGAAACACGGAAGGAGACAATACCGGAAGGAACC
CGCGCTATGACGGCAATAAAAAGACAGAATAAAACGCACGGTGTTGGGTCGTTTGTTCATAAACGCGGGG
TTCGGTCCCAGGGCTGGCACTCTGTCGATACCCCACCGAGACCCCATTGGGGCCAATACGCCCGCGTTTC
TTCCTTTTCCCCACCCCACCCCCCAAGTTCGGGTGAAGGCCCAGGGCTCGCAGCCAACGTCGGGGCGGCA
GGCCCTGCCATAGCCTCAGGTTACTCATATATACTTTAGATTGATTTAAAACTTCATTTTTAATTTAAAA
GGATCTAGGTGAAGATCCTTTTTGATAATCTCATGACCAAAATCCCTTAACGTGAGTTTTCGTTCCACTG
AGCGTCAGACCCCGTAGAAAAGATCAAAGGATCTTCTTGAGATCCTTTTTTTCTGCGCGTAATCTGCTGC
TTGCAAACAAAAAAACCACCGCTACCAGCGGTGGTTTGTTTGCCGGATCAAGAGCTACCAACTCTTTTTC
CGAAGGTAACTGGCTTCAGCAGAGCGCAGATACCAAATACTGTTCTTCTAGTGTAGCCGTAGTTAGGCCA
CCACTTCAAGAACTCTGTAGCACCGCCTACATACCTCGCTCTGCTAATCCTGTTACCAGTGGCTGCTGCC
AGTGGCGATAAGTCGTGTCTTACCGGGTTGGACTCAAGACGATAGTTACCGGATAAGGCGCAGCGGTCGG
GCTGAACGGGGGGTTCGTGCACACAGCCCAGCTTGGAGCGAACGACCTACACCGAACTGAGATACCTACA
GCGTGAGCTATGAGAAAGCGCCACGCTTCCCGAAGGGAGAAAGGCGGACAGGTATCCGGTAAGCGGCAGG
GTCGGAACAGGAGAGCGCACGAGGGAGCTTCCAGGGGGAAACGCCTGGTATCTTTATAGTCCTGTCGGGT
TTCGCCACCTCTGACTTGAGCGTCGATTTTTGTGATGCTCGTCAGGGGGGCGGAGCCTATGGAAAAACGC
CAGCAACGCGGCCTTTTTACGGTTCCTGGCCTTTTGCTGGCCTTTTGCTCACATGTTCTTTCCTGCGTTA
TCCCCTGATTCTGTGGATAACCGTATTACCGCCATGCATTAGTTATTAATAGTAATCAATTACGGGGTCA
TTAGTTCATAGCCCATATATGGAGTTCCG
Features (pLannotate 1.2.2; 23 found; start..end, strand, type, name):
      1..304     +  enhancer       CMV enhancer: human cytomegalovirus immediate early enhancer
    305..508     +  promoter       CMV promoter: human cytomegalovirus (CMV) immediate early promoter
    554..572     +  promoter       T3 promoter: promoter for bacteriophage T3 RNA polymerase
    585..608     +  misc_feature   MCS (fragment): pBluescript multiple cloning site
    613..642     +  CDS            3xMyc (fragment): 3 tandem Myc epitope tags
    658..687     +  CDS            3xMyc (fragment): 3 tandem Myc epitope tags
    687..706     +  misc_feature   MCS (fragment): pBluescript multiple cloning site
    706..730     +  protein_bind   attB1: mutant version of attB; recombination site for the Gateway® BP reaction BP Clonase™
    745..8325    +  CDS            LRRK2: LRRK2_HUMAN - Also known as PARK8. Experimental evidence at protein level: Swiss-Prot protein existence level 1. Serine/threonine-protein kinase which phosphorylates a broad range of proteins involved in multiple processes such as neuronal plasticity, autophagy, and vesicle trafficking (PubMed:20949042, PubMed:22012985, PubMed:26824392, PubMed:29125462, PubMed:28720718, PubMed:29127255, PubMed:30398148, PubMed:29212815, PubMed:30635421, PubMed:21850687, PubMed:23395371, PubMed:17114044, PubMed:24687852, PubMed:26014385, PubMed:25201882). Is a key regulator of RAB GTPases by regulating the GTP/
   8347..8371    -  protein_bind   attB2: mutant version of attB; recombination site for the Gateway® BP reaction BP Clonase™
   8421..8439    -  promoter       T7 promoter: promoter for bacteriophage T7 RNA polymerase
   8449..8488    +  CDS            lacZα (fragment): LacZα fragment of β-galactosidase; lacZ fragment
   8498..8553    +  intron         small t intron (fragment): SV40 (simian virus 40) small t antigen intron
   8553..8690    +  CDS            large T antigen (fragment): large T antigen from SV40 (simian virus 40)
   8713..8834    +  polyA_signal   SV40 poly(A) signal: SV40 polyadenylation signal
   8868..9296    -  rep_origin     f1 ori (sequence partly withheld): f1 bacteriophage origin of replication; arrow indicates direction of (+) strand synthesis
   9323..9425    +  promoter       AmpR promoter: bla
   9429..9786    +  promoter       SV40 promoter: SV40 enhancer and early promoter
   9821..10615   +  CDS            NeoR/KanR: aminoglycoside phosphotransferase from Tn5; aph(3')-II (or nptII); confers resistance to neomycin, kanamycin, and G418 (Geneticin®)
  10636..10788   +  CDS            ble (fragment): BLE_KLEPN - Experimental evidence at protein level: Swiss-Prot protein existence level 1. Binding protein with a strong affinity to the bleomycin family of antibiotics. Binds to CL990; an antimitotic-antibiotic compound. From Klebsiella pneumoniae.
  10847..10894   +  polyA_signal   HSV TK poly(A) signal: herpes simplex virus thymidine kinase polyadenylation signal (Cole and Stacy, 1985)
  11223..11811   +  rep_origin     ori: high-copy-number ColE1/pMB1/pBR322/pUC origin of replication
  11926..11985   +  enhancer       CMV enhancer (fragment): human cytomegalovirus immediate early enhancer
