[The description below was written by a language model from this plasmid's Addgene catalogue record and pLannotate feature annotations shown in this document.]
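Description:
2XMyc-LRRK2-R1441C is a mammalian expression plasmid of about 12 kb built on a modified pCMV-Tag 3B backbone. The depositor notes say the original vector was given a second Myc epitope and then adapted to the Gateway system by insertion of a Gateway cassette. It replicates in E. coli from a high-copy ColE1/pUC-type origin and also carries an f1 origin. Selection relies on a single NeoR/KanR (Tn5 aminoglycoside phosphotransferase) gene placed behind both a bacterial bla promoter and the SV40 enhancer/early promoter and followed by an HSV TK polyadenylation signal. This arrangement gives kanamycin resistance in bacteria and can support G418 selection in mammalian cells.

The payload is the full-length human LRRK2 open reading frame (7,581 bp; also known as PARK8 or dardarin) with arginine 1441 changed to cysteine. The associated publication describes LRRK2 as Parkinson disease-associated. Transcription is driven by the CMV immediate early enhancer and promoter and terminated by an SV40 poly(A) signal. Upstream of the coding sequence, the feature table shows two Myc epitope segments, consistent with the N-terminal 2XMyc tag. These are followed by attB1, with attB2 downstream of the insert, which are the scars of the Gateway recombination used to introduce LRRK2. T3 and T7 phage promoters flank the cassette.

The construct is suited to transient or stable expression of Myc-tagged mutant LRRK2 in mammalian cells, allowing detection or immunoprecipitation through the tag. The linked study examined LRRK2 dimerization and intramolecular autophosphorylation. The depositor distributes this large plasmid "as is" and advises verifying its integrity before use.
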