Addgene plasmid #25363: 2XMyc-LRRK2-R1441C
Depositing lab: Mark Cookson. Depositing organization: National Institute on Aging (NIA). Publication: The Parkinson Disease-associated Leucine-rich Repeat Kinase 2 (LRRK2) Is a Dimer That Undergoes Intramolecular Autophosphorylation. . J Biol Chem. 2008 Jun 13;283(24):16906-14. 10.1074/jbc.M708718200 PubMed 18397888.
Backbone
  Vector backbone: pCMV-Tag 3B
  Backbone manufacturer: Cookson Lab
  Backbone size w/o insert (bp): 4300
  Vector type: Mammalian Expression
Growth in bacteria
  Bacterial resistance: Kanamycin, 50 μg/mL
  Growth temperature: 37°C
  Growth strain: Stbl3
  Growth instructions: Stbl3
  Copy number: High Copy
Gene/Insert
  Gene/Insert name: LRRK2
  Species: H. sapiens (human)
  Insert size (bp): 7581
  Mutation: Arginine 1441 mutated to Cysteine
  Entrez Gene: LRRK2 (a.k.a. AURA17, DARDARIN, PARK8, RIPK7, ROCO2)
  Tag / fusion protein: 2XMyc (N terminal on insert)
  Cloning method: Restriction Enzyme
  Sequencing primers: 5′ CMV-F; 3′ SV40pA-R
Terms and licenses: Academic/Nonprofit Terms; Industry Terms: Not Available to Industry
Depositor comments: An additional Myc tag has been added to the original vector. The 2XMyc vector was adapted to the invitrogen gateway system by insertion of a gateway cloning cassette. LRRK2 was cloned by gateway recombination. In order to provide these LRRK2 plasmids as a resource to the community, we depend on the contributing academic laboratory for quality control. Therefore, the full-length LRRK2 plasmids are distributed in the format provided by the contributing institution "as is" with no additional guarantee. Addgene is not responsible for any errors in these constructs. It is strongly encouraged that a diagnostic digest be performed on this plasmid before use in an experiment (see attached PDF). If there is an issue with your stock, please contact the Cookson lab for a replacement.
How to cite: 2XMyc-LRRK2-R1441C was a gift from Mark Cookson (Addgene plasmid # 25363 ; http://n2t.net/addgene:25363 ; RRID:Addgene_25363)
