>Addgene plasmid #25363 | 2XMyc-LRRK2-R1441C | addgene partial sequence | sequence record 31062 | 25363 with CMV-F
CCGTCAGATCCGCTAGCGATTACGCCAAGCTCGAAATTAACCCTCACTAAAGGGAACAAAAGCTGGAGCT
CCACCGCGGTGGCGGCCGCCATGGAGCAGAAACTCATCTCTGAAGAGGATCTGAGCCCGGGCGGATCCGA
GCAGAAACTCATCTCTGAAGAGGATCTGCTGCAGGAATTCGATATCACAAGTTTGTACAAAAAAGCAGGC
TCCGAATTCGCCCTTATGGCTAGTGGCAGCTGTCAGGGGTGCGAAGAGGACGAGGAAACTCTGAAGAAGT
TGATAGTCAGGCTGAACAATGTCCAGGAAGGAAAACAGATAGAAACGCTGGTCCAAATCCTGGAGGATCT
GCTGGTGTTCACGTACTCCGAGCACGCCTCCA
