>Addgene plasmid #25363 | 2XMyc-LRRK2-R1441C | addgene partial sequence | sequence record 31063 | 25363 with hLRRK2-Fwd2 5'-CCTGAGATTGGCTGTCTTGA
TCCTTTCCCAATGAAATGGGGAAATTAAGCAAAATATGGGATCTTCCTTTGGATGAACTGCATCTTAACT
TTGATTTTAAACATATAGGATGTAAAGCCAAAGACATCATAAGGTTTCTTCAACAGCGATTAAAAAAGGC
TGTGCCTTATAACCGAATGAAACTTATGATTGTGGGAAATACTGGGAGTGGTAAAACCACCTTATTGCAG
CAATTAATGAAAACCAAGAAATCAGATCTTGGAATGCAAAGTGCCACAGTTGGCATAGATGTGAAAGACT
GGCCTATCCAAATAAGAGACAAAAGAAAGAGAGATCTCGTCCTAAATGTGTGGGATTTTGCAGGTCGTGA
GGAATTCTATAGTACTCATCCCCATTTTATGACGCAGCGAGCATTGTACCTTGCTGTCTATGACCTCAGC
AAGGGACAGGCTGAAGTTGATGCCATGAAGCCTTGGCTCTTCAATATAAAGGCTTGCGCTTCTTCTTCCC
CTGTGATTCTCGTTGGCACACATTTGGATGTTTCTGATGAGAAGCAACGCAAAGCCTGCATGAGTAAAAT
CACCAAGGAACTCCTGAATAAGCGAGGGTTCCCTGCCATACGAGATTACCACTTTGTGAATGCCACCGAG
GAATCTGATGCTTTGGCAAAACTTCGGAAAACCATCATAAACGAGAGCCTTAATTTCAAGATCCGAGATC
AGCTTGTTGTTGGACAGCTGATTCCAGACTGCTATGTAGAACTTGAAAAAATCATTTTATCGGAGCGT
